>Addgene plasmid #51315 | 4HAE | depositor partial sequence | sequence record 78217 | Insert sequence
GCTTCTGGGGACCTTTACGAGGTTGAAAGGATTGTAGACAAGAGGAAGAACAAGAAAGGAAAATGGGAGT
ATCTTATCCGATGGAAAGGCTACGGGAGCACCGAGGACACGTGGGAGCCGGAGCACCACCTCTTGCACTG
TGAGGAGTTTATTGATGAATTCAATGGGTTGCACATGTCCAAGGACAAG
