>Addgene plasmid #51315 | 4HAE | addgene partial sequence | sequence record 79416 | T7 5'-TAATACGACTCACTATAGGG-3'
AATAATTTTGTTTAACTTTAAGAAGGAGATATACCATGCATCATCATCATCATCACAGCAGCGGCAGAGA
AAACTTGTATTTCCAGGGCGCTTCTGGGGACCTTTACGAGGTTGAAAGGATTGTAGACAAGAGGAAGAAC
AAGAAAGGAAAATGGGAGTATCTTATCCGATGGAAAGGCTACGGGAGCACCGAGGACACGTGGGAGCCGG
AGCACCACCTCTTGCACTGTGAGGAGTTTATTGATGAATTCAATGGGTTGCACATGTCCAAGGACAAGTG
ATGACGAAGCTTGCGGCCGCACTCGAGCACCACCACCACCACCACTGAGATCCGGCTGCTAACAAAGCCC
GAAAGGAAGCTGAGTTGGCTGCTGCCACCGCTGAGCAATAACTAGCATAACCCCTTGGGGCCTCTAAACG
GGTCTTGAGGGGTTTTTTGCTGAAAGGAGGAACTATATCCGGATTGGCGAATGGG
[124 nt withheld, positions 476-599]
C
[91 nt withheld, positions 601-691]
A
[49 nt withheld, positions 693-741]
CCTTTGACGTTGGAGTCCACGTTCTTT
[37 nt withheld, positions 769-805]
ACCCTATCTCGGTCTATTCTTTTGATTTATAAGGGATTTTGCCGATTTCGGCCTATTGGTTAAAAAATGA
GCTGATTTAACAAAAATTTAACGCGAATTTTAACAAAATATTAACGCTTA
