[The description below was written by a language model from this plasmid's Addgene catalogue record.]
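Description:
4HAE is a bacterial expression plasmid built on the pET28-MHL backbone and carrying a truncated fragment of human CDYL2 (chromodomain Y-like 2, also known as PCCP1). It is maintained in E. coli as a high-copy plasmid under kanamycin selection, with a standard cloning strain such as DH5alpha used for propagation. The record does not include a feature table, so the origin of replication and other backbone elements are not itemised here.

The insert was introduced by ligation-independent cloning and is transcribed from a T7 promoter. Protein production therefore requires a host that supplies T7 RNA polymerase, typically a DE3 lysogen, rather than the propagation strain. The T7 and T7-terminator sequencing primers listed flank the insert, consistent with the usual pET arrangement of promoter, coding region and terminator. The CDYL2 fragment carries an N-terminal His tag, which allows the recombinant protein to be purified by immobilised metal affinity chromatography. Whether a protease cleavage site separates the tag from the insert is not stated in the record.

The insert is noted as a truncation rather than the full-length protein, but the exact residue boundaries are referred to depositor comments that are not part of the information given, so the domain or region expressed cannot be specified here. The construct's name has the format of a structure-database identifier, which may indicate an associated structure entry, although the record does not say so. The overall design suits recombinant production of a defined CDYL2 fragment in E. coli for purification and for biochemical or structural work.
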