Addgene plasmid #51315: 4HAE
Depositing lab: Cheryl Arrowsmith. Depositing organization: University of Toronto.
Backbone
  Vector backbone: pET28-MHL
  Vector type: Bacterial Expression
Growth in bacteria
  Bacterial resistance: Kanamycin, 50 μg/mL
  Growth temperature: 37°C
  Growth strain: DH5alpha
  Copy number: High Copy
Gene/Insert
  Gene/Insert name: 4HAE (alt names: CDYL2; gi|116235486)
  Species: H. sapiens (human)
  Mutation: Truncation: See Comments
  GenBank ID: CDYL2
  Entrez Gene: CDYL2 (a.k.a. PCCP1)
  Promoter: T7
  Tag / fusion protein: His (N terminal on insert)
  Cloning method: Ligation Independent Cloning
  Sequencing primers: 5′ T7; 3′ T7-term
Terms and licenses: Academic/Nonprofit Terms; Industry Terms: Not Available to Industry
How to cite: 4HAE was a gift from Cheryl Arrowsmith (Addgene plasmid # 51315 ; http://n2t.net/addgene:51315 ; RRID:Addgene_51315)
